>Addgene plasmid #172582 | pcDNA3.1-MCS-BirA(R118G)-HA-MACROD2 | addgene full sequence | sequence record 358813 | Addgene NGS Result
GATCTCCCGATCCCCTATGGTGCACTCTCAGTACAATCTGCTCTGATGCCGCATAGTTAAGCCAGTATCT
GCTCCCTGCTTGTGTGTTGGAGGTCGCTGAGTAGTGCGCGAGCAAAATTTAAGCTACAACAAGGCAAGGC
TTGACCGACAATTGCATGAAGAATCTGCTTAGGGTTAGGCGTTTTGCGCTGCTTCGCGATGTACGGGCCA
GATATACGCGTTGACATTGATTATTGACTAGTTATTAATAGTAATCAATTACGGGGTCATTAGTTCATAG
CCCATATATGGAGTTCCGCGTTACATAACTTACGGTAAATGGCCCGCCTGGCTGACCGCCCAACGACCCC
CGCCCATTGACGTCAATAATGACGTATGTTCCCATAGTAACGCCAATAGGGACTTTCCATTGACGTCAAT
GGGTGGAGTATTTACGGTAAACTGCCCACTTGGCAGTACATCAAGTGTATCATATGCCAAGTACGCCCCC
TATTGACGTCAATGACGGTAAATGGCCCGCCTGGCATTATGCCCAGTACATGACCTTATGGGACTTTCCT
ACTTGGCAGTACATCTACGTATTAGTCATCGCTATTACCATGGTGATGCGGTTTTGGCAGTACATCAATG
GGCGTGGATAGCGGTTTGACTCACGGGGATTTCCAAGTCTCCACCCCATTGACGTCAATGGGAGTTTGTT
TTGGCACCAAAATCAACGGGACTTTCCAAAATGTCGTAACAACTCCGCCCCATTGACGCAAATGGGCGGT
AGGCGTGTACGGTGGGAGGTCTATATAAGCAGAGCTCTCTGGCTAACTAGAGAACCCACTGCTTACTGGC
TTATCGAAATTAATACGACTCACTATAGGGAGACCCAAGCTGGCTAGCGCTTAAGGCCTGTTAACCGGTC
GTACGTCTCCGGATTCGAATTCATGTACCCCAGCAACAAGAAGAAAAAGGTGTGGAGAGAGGAGAAAGAA
CGTTTATTGAAGATGACCTTAGAAGAGAGACGCAAAGAATACCTAAGAGACTATATTCCCCTGAACAGCA
TTCTGTCATGGAAGGAGGAGATGAAGGGCAAGGGCCAAAATGATGAAGAAAATACTCAGGAAACATCCCA
GGTGAAGAAAAGTTTGACTGAAAAAGTTTCTCTCTATAGAGGTGACATCACATTGCTAGAGGTAGATGCT
ATAGTCAATGCCGCAAATGCCAGTCTTCTTGGAGGAGGAGGTGTGGATGGCTGTATTCATAGAGCAGCCG
GCCCCTGTTTGCTAGCTGAATGTCGTAACCTGAATGGCTGTGATACTGGACATGCAAAAATCACATGTGG
CTATGACCTTCCTGCAAAATATGTCATCCATACTGTAGGGCCAATAGCCAGGGGCCATATTAATGGTTCC
CACAAGGAAGACCTTGCAAATTGCTATAAATCATCTCTGAAGCTCGTGAAAGAAAATAACATCCGATCAG
TTGCATTTCCCTGCATCTCAACAGGCATTTATGGCTTTCCCAACGAGCCTGCTGCAGTCATTGCCCTCAA
CACCATTAAGGAATGGCTTGCCAAGAATCACCATGAGGTGGATCGGATCATTTTCTGTGTCTTCTTAGAA
GTTGACTTCAAAATCTACAAAAAGAAAATGAATGAGTTTTTCTCCGTAGACGATAATAATGAAGAAGAAG
AGGATGTTGAAATGAAAGAAGATTCAGATGAGAACGGTCCAGAGGAGAAGCAAAGTGTGGAAGAAATGGA
AGAGCAGAGCCAAGATGCAGATGGTGTCAACACTGTCACTGTGCCCGGCCCTGCTTCAGAAGAGGCAGTT
GAAGACTGTAAAGATGAAGATTTTGCAAAGGATGAAAATATTACAAAAGGCGGTGAAGTGACAGATCATT
CTGTGCGTGACCAAGATCATCCCGATGGACAAGAGAATGATTCAACGAAGAATGAAATAAAAATTGAAAC
AGAATCGCAGAGCTCATATATGGAAACAGAAGAACTTTCATCAAACCAAGAAGATGCCGTGATTGTGGAG
CAACCAGAAGTGATTCCATTAACAGAGGACCAAGAAGAAAAAGAAGGTGAAAAAGCTCCAGGCGAGGACA
CACCTAGGATGCCTGGGAAAAGTGAAGGCTCCAGTGACCTAGAAAATACTCCAGGTCCTGATGCAGGGGC
ACAAGATGAAGCGAAGGAACAAAGAAATGGAACTAAAGGATCCAAGGACAACACCGTGCCCCTGAAGCTG
ATCGCCCTGCTGGCCAACGGCGAGTTCCACTCTGGCGAGCAGCTGGGAGAGACCCTGGGAATGAGCAGAG
CCGCCATCAACAAGCACATCCAGACACTGAGAGACTGGGGAGTGGACGTGTTCACCGTGCCTGGCAAGGG
CTACAGCCTGCCTGAGCCTATCCAGCTGCTGAACGCCAAGCAGATCCTGGGACAGCTGGATGGCGGAAGC
GTGGCCGTGCTGCCTGTGATCGACTCCACCAATCAGTACCTGCTGGACAGAATCGGAGAGCTGAAGTCCG
GCGACGCCTGCATCGCCGAGTACCAGCAGGCTGGCAGAGGAGGCAGAGGACGGAAGTGGTTCAGCCCATT
CGGAGCCAACCTGTACCTGTCCATGTTCTGGAGACTGGAGCAGGGACCTGCTGCTGCCATCGGACTGAGT
CTGGTGATCGGAATCGTGATGGCCGAGGTGCTGAGAAAGCTGGGAGCCGACAAGGTGAGAGTGAAGTGGC
CTAATGACCTGTACCTCCAGGACCGCAAGCTGGCTGGCATCCTGGTGGAGCTGACAGGCAAGACAGGCGA
TGCCGCTCAGATCGTGATCGGAGCCGGAATCAACATGGCCATGAGAAGAGTGGAGGAGAGCGTGGTGAAC
CAGGGCTGGATCACCCTGCAGGAGGCTGGCATCAACCTGGACCGGAACACCCTGGCCGCCATGCTGATCA
GAGAGCTGAGAGCCGCTCTGGAGCTGTTCGAGCAGGAGGGACTGGCTCCTTACCTGAGCAGATGGGAGAA
GCTGGACAACTTCATCAACAGACCTGTGAAGCTGATCATCGGCGACAAGGAAATCTTCGGCATCTCCAGA
GGAATCGACAAGCAGGGAGCTCTGCTGCTGGAGCAGGACGGAATCATCAAGCCCTGGATGGGCGGAGAAA
TCTCCCTGAGAAGCGCAGAGAAGGCTTACCCTTACGATGTACCGGATTACGCATAGGCGGCCTAAGTTTA
AACCGCTGATCAGCCTCGACTGTGCCTTCTAGTTGCCAGCCATCTGTTGTTTGCCCCTCCCCCGTGCCTT
CCTTGACCCTGGAAGGTGCCACTCCCACTGTCCTTTCCTAATAAAATGAGGAAATTGCATCGCATTGTCT
GAGTAGGTGTCATTCTATTCTGGGGGGTGGGGTGGGGCAGGACAGCAAGGGGGAGGATTGGGAAGACAAT
AGCAGGCATGCTGGGGATGCGGTGGGCTCTATGGCTTCTGAGGCGGAAAGAACCAGCTGGGGCTCTAGGG
GGTATCCCC
[124 nt withheld, positions 3510-3633]
C
[91 nt withheld, positions 3635-3725]
A
[49 nt withheld, positions 3727-3775]
CCTTTGACGTTGGAGTCCACGTTCTTT
[37 nt withheld, positions 3803-3839]
ACCCTATCTCGGTCTATTCTTTTGATTTATAAGGGATTTTGCCGATTTCGGCCTATTGGTTAAAAAATGA
GCTGATTTAACAAAAATTTAACGCGAATTAATTCTGTGGAATGTGTGTCAGTTAGGGTGTGGAAAGTCCC
CAGGCTCCCCAGCAGGCAGAAGTATGCAAAGCATGCATCTCAATTAGTCAGCAACCAGGTGTGGAAAGTC
CCCAGGCTCCCCAGCAGGCAGAAGTATGCAAAGCATGCATCTCAATTAGTCAGCAACCATAGTCCCGCCC
CTAACTCCGCCCATCCCGCCCCTAACTCCGCCCAGTTCCGCCCATTCTCCGCCCCATGGCTGACTAATTT
TTTTTATTTATGCAGAGGCCGAGGCCGCCTCTGCCTCTGAGCTATTCCAGAAGTAGTGAGGAGGCTTTTT
TGGAGGCCTAGGCTTTTGCAAAAAGCTCCCGGGAGCTTGTATATCCATTTTCGGATCTGATCAAGAGACA
GGATGAGGATCGTTTCGCATGATTGAACAAGATGGATTGCACGCAGGTTCTCCGGCCGCTTGGGTGGAGA
GGCTATTCGGCTATGACTGGGCACAACAGACAATCGGCTGCTCTGATGCCGCCGTGTTCCGGCTGTCAGC
GCAGGGGCGCCCGGTTCTTTTTGTCAAGACCGACCTGTCCGGTGCCCTGAATGAACTGCAGGACGAGGCA
GCGCGGCTATCGTGGCTGGCCACGACGGGCGTTCCTTGCGCAGCTGTGCTCGACGTTGTCACTGAAGCGG
GAAGGGACTGGCTGCTATTGGGCGAAGTGCCGGGGCAGGATCTCCTGTCATCTCACCTTGCTCCTGCCGA
GAAAGTATCCATCATGGCTGATGCAATGCGGCGGCTGCATACGCTTGATCCGGCTACCTGCCCATTCGAC
CACCAAGCGAAACATCGCATCGAGCGAGCACGTACTCGGATGGAAGCCGGTCTTGTCGATCAGGATGATC
TGGACGAAGAGCATCAGGGGCTCGCGCCAGCCGAACTGTTCGCCAGGCTCAAGGCGCGCATGCCCGACGG
CGAGGATCTCGTCGTGACCCATGGCGATGCCTGCTTGCCGAATATCATGGTGGAAAATGGCCGCTTTTCT
GGATTCATCGACTGTGGCCGGCTGGGTGTGGCGGACCGCTATCAGGACATAGCGTTGGCTACCCGTGATA
TTGCTGAAGAGCTTGGCGGCGAATGGGCTGACCGCTTCCTCGTGCTTTACGGTATCGCCGCTCCCGATTC
GCAGCGCATCGCCTTCTATCGCCTTCTTGACGAGTTCTTCTGAGCGGGACTCTGGGGTTCGAAATGACCG
ACCAAGCGACGCCCAACCTGCCATCACGAGATTTCGATTCCACCGCCGCCTTCTATGAAAGGTTGGGCTT
CGGAATCGTTTTCCGGGACGCCGGCTGGATGATCCTCCAGCGCGGGGATCTCATGCTGGAGTTCTTCGCC
CACCCCAACTTGTTTATTGCAGCTTATAATGGTTACAAATAAAGCAATAGCATCACAAATTTCACAAATA
AAGCATTTTTTTCACTGCATTCTAGTTGTGGTTTGTCCAAACTCATCAATGTATCTTATCATGTCTGTAT
ACCGTCGACCTCTAGCTAGAGCTTGGCGTAATCATGGTCATAGCTGTTTCCTGTGTGAAATTGTTATCCG
CTCACAATTCCACACAACATACGAGCCGGAAGCATAAAGTGTAAAGCCTGGGGTGCCTAATGAGTGAGCT
AACTCACATTAATTGCGTTGCGCTCACTGCCCGCTTTCCAGTCGGGAAACCTGTCGTGCCAGCTGCATTA
ATGAATCGGCCAACGCGCGGGGAGAGGCGGTTTGCGTATTGGGCGCTCTTCCGCTTCCTCGCTCACTGAC
TCGCTGCGCTCGGTCGTTCGGCTGCGGCGAGCGGTATCAGCTCACTCAAAGGCGGTAATACGGTTATCCA
CAGAATCAGGGGATAACGCAGGAAAGAACATGTGAGCAAAAGGCCAGCAAAAGGCCAGGAACCGTAAAAA
GGCCGCGTTGCTGGCGTTTTTCCATAGGCTCCGCCCCCCTGACGAGCATCACAAAAATCGACGCTCAAGT
CAGAGGTGGCGAAACCCGACAGGACTATAAAGATACCAGGCGTTTCCCCCTGGAAGCTCCCTCGTGCGCT
CTCCTGTTCCGACCCTGCCGCTTACCGGATACCTGTCCGCCTTTCTCCCTTCGGGAAGCGTGGCGCTTTC
TCATAGCTCACGCTGTAGGTATCTCAGTTCGGTGTAGGTCGTTCGCTCCAAGCTGGGCTGTGTGCACGAA
CCCCCCGTTCAGCCCGACCGCTGCGCCTTATCCGGTAACTATCGTCTTGAGTCCAACCCGGTAAGACACG
ACTTATCGCCACTGGCAGCAGCCACTGGTAACAGGATTAGCAGAGCGAGGTATGTAGGCGGTGCTACAGA
GTTCTTGAAGTGGTGGCCTAACTACGGCTACACTAGAAGAACAGTATTTGGTATCTGCGCTCTGCTGAAG
CCAGTTACCTTCGGAAAAAGAGTTGGTAGCTCTTGATCCGGCAAACAAACCACCGCTGGTAGCGGTGGTT
TTTTTGTTTGCAAGCAGCAGATTACGCGCAGAAAAAAAGGATCTCAAGAAGATCCTTTGATCTTTTCTAC
GGGGTCTGACGCTCAGTGGAACGAAAACTCACGTTAAGGGATTTTGGTCATGAGATTATCAAAAAGGATC
TTCACCTAGATCCTTTTAAATTAAAAATGAAGTTTTAAATCAATCTAAAGTATATATGAGTAAACTTGGT
CTGACAGTTACCAATGCTTAATCAGTGAGGCACCTATCTCAGCGATCTGTCTATTTCGTTCATCCATAGT
TGCCTGACTCCCCGTCGTGTAGATAACTACGATACGGGAGGGCTTACCATCTGGCCCCAGTGCTGCAATG
ATACCGCGAGACCCACGCTCACCGGCTCCAGATTTATCAGCAATAAACCAGCCAGCCGGAAGGGCCGAGC
GCAGAAGTGGTCCTGCAACTTTATCCGCCTCCATCCAGTCTATTAATTGTTGCCGGGAAGCTAGAGTAAG
TAGTTCGCCAGTTAATAGTTTGCGCAACGTTGTTGCCATTGCTACAGGCATCGTGGTGTCACGCTCGTCG
TTTGGTATGGCTTCATTCAGCTCCGGTTCCCAACGATCAAGGCGAGTTACATGATCCCCCATGTTGTGCA
AAAAAGCGGTTAGCTCCTTCGGTCCTCCGATCGTTGTCAGAAGTAAGTTGGCCGCAGTGTTATCACTCAT
GGTTATGGCAGCACTGCATAATTCTCTTACTGTCATGCCATCCGTAAGATGCTTTTCTGTGACTGGTGAG
TACTCAACCAAGTCATTCTGAGAATAGTGTATGCGGCGACCGAGTTGCTCTTGCCCGGCGTCAATACGGG
ATAATACCGCGCCACATAGCAGAACTTTAAAAGTGCTCATCATTGGAAAACGTTCTTCGGGGCGAAAACT
CTCAAGGATCTTACCGCTGTTGAGATCCAGTTCGATGTAACCCACTCGTGCACCCAACTGATCTTCAGCA
TCTTTTACTTTCACCAGCGTTTCTGGGTGAGCAAAAACAGGAAGGCAAAATGCCGCAAAAAAGGGAATAA
GGGCGACACGGAAATGTTGAATACTCATACTCTTCCTTTTTCAATATTATTGAAGCATTTATCAGGGTTA
TTGTCTCATGAGCGGATACATATTTGAATGTATTTAGAAAAATAAACAAATAGGGGTTCCGCGCACATTT
CCCCGAAAAGTGCCACCTGACGTCGACGGATCGGGA
Features (pLannotate 1.2.2; 21 found; start..end, strand, type, name):
     16..68      -  misc_feature   bom (fragment): basis of mobility region from pBR322
    223..602     +  enhancer       CMV enhancer: human cytomegalovirus immediate early enhancer
    603..806     +  promoter       CMV promoter: human cytomegalovirus (CMV) immediate early promoter
    802..835     +  LTR            5' LTR (truncated) (fragment): truncated 5' long terminal repeat (LTR) from HIV-1
    851..869     +  promoter       T7 promoter: promoter for bacteriophage T7 RNA polymerase
    933..2207    +  CDS            MACROD2: MACD2_HUMAN - Also known as C20orf133 From Homo sapiens (Human).
   2214..3173    +  CDS            BirA(R118G): promiscuous R118G mutant of the E. coli biotin protein ligase (Cronan, 2005) also known as BirA* or BioID
   3240..3464    +  polyA_signal   bGH poly(A) signal: bovine growth hormone polyadenylation signal
   3468..3489    +  promoter       SV40 promoter (fragment): SV40 enhancer and early promoter
   3510..3938    +  rep_origin     f1 ori (sequence partly withheld): f1 bacteriophage origin of replication; arrow indicates direction of (+) strand synthesis
   3952..4281    +  promoter       SV40 promoter: SV40 enhancer and early promoter
   4348..5139    +  CDS            neo: KKA2_KLEPN - Also known as kan, nptII. Experimental evidence at protein level: Swiss-Prot protein existence level 1. Resistance to kanamycin, neomycin, paromomycin, ribostamycin, butirosin and gentamicin B. From Klebsiella pneumoniae.
   5163..5321    +  CDS            ble (fragment): BLE_KLEPN - Experimental evidence at protein level: Swiss-Prot protein existence level 1. Binding protein with a strong affinity to the bleomycin family of antibiotics. Binds to CL990; an antimitotic-antibiotic compound. From Klebsiella pneumoniae.
   5316..5437    +  polyA_signal   SV40 poly(A) signal: SV40 polyadenylation signal
   5510..5526    -  protein_bind   lac operator: The lac repressor binds to the lac operator to inhibit transcription in E. coli. This inhibition can be relieved by adding lactose or isopropyl-β-D-thiogalactopyranoside (IPTG). lac repressor encoded by lacI
   5534..5564    -  promoter       lac promoter: promoter for the E. coli lac operon
   5579..5600    -  protein_bind   CAP binding site: CAP binding activates transcription in the presence of cAMP. E. coli catabolite activator protein
   5613..5705    -  CDS            lacI (fragment): lac repressor; lacI; The lac repressor binds to the lac operator to inhibit transcription in E. coli. This inhibition can be relieved by adding lactose or isopropyl-β-D-thiogalactopyranoside (IPTG).
   5888..6476    -  rep_origin     ori: high-copy-number ColE1/pMB1/pBR322/pUC origin of replication
   6647..7507    -  CDS            AmpR: β-lactamase; bla; confers resistance to ampicillin, carbenicillin, and related antibiotics
   7508..7612    -  promoter       AmpR promoter: bla
