[The description below was written by a language model from this plasmid's Addgene catalogue record and pLannotate feature annotations shown in this document.]
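Description:
pcDNA3.1-MCS-BirA(R118G)-HA-MACROD2 is a mammalian expression plasmid of about 7.7 kb, built on a pcDNA3.1-derived backbone that already carries the promiscuous biotin ligase BirA(R118G) and an HA epitope downstream of the multiple cloning site. It is maintained in E. coli through a high-copy ColE1/pUC-type origin with ampicillin selection from the β-lactamase gene. An f1 origin is also present. For mammalian cells, an SV40 early promoter drives the neomycin phosphotransferase gene followed by an SV40 polyadenylation signal, allowing G418 selection, although the stated purpose is transient expression.

The payload is human MACROD2, cloned between EcoRI and BamHI sites so that it sits directly upstream of BirA(R118G), giving a MACROD2-BirA(R118G)-HA fusion with the tag at the C terminus of the insert. Transcription is driven by the CMV immediate early enhancer and promoter and terminated by the bovine growth hormone polyadenylation signal. A T7 promoter lies between the CMV promoter and the coding region. The feature table annotates the MACROD2 and BirA(R118G) reading frames but not the HA tag separately, and its annotated MACROD2 span is slightly shorter than the catalogued insert size of 1341 bp. Short fragments called as an HIV-1 LTR, ble and lacI look like incidental matches to backbone sequence rather than functional elements.

BirA(R118G), also known as BirA* or BioID, biotinylates nearby proteins, which can then be captured and identified. The construct is therefore suited to proximity-labelling analysis of the MACROD2 interactome, consistent with the associated study comparing expression, localisation and interactors of MACROD1, MACROD2 and TARG1. The HA tag allows detection of the fusion protein.
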