Addgene plasmid #172582: pcDNA3.1-MCS-BirA(R118G)-HA-MACROD2
Purpose: For transient expression of C-terminal BirA-tagged MACROD2
Depositing lab: Karla Feijs. Depositing organization: Universitaetsklinikum Aachen. Publication: Comparative analysis of MACROD1, MACROD2 and TARG1 expression, localisation and interactome. Zaja R, Aydin G, Lippok BE, Feederle R, Luscher B, Feijs KLH. Sci Rep. 2020 May 19;10(1):8286. doi: 10.1038/s41598-020-64623-y. PubMed 32427867.
Backbone
  Vector backbone: pcDNA3.1-MCS-BirA(R118G)-HA
  Total vector size (bp): 7656
  Vector type: Mammalian Expression
  Selectable markers: Neomycin (select with G418)
Growth in bacteria
  Bacterial resistance: Ampicillin, 100 μg/mL
  Growth temperature: 37°C
  Growth strain: DH5alpha
  Copy number: High Copy
Gene/Insert
  Gene/Insert name: MACROD2
  Species: H. sapiens (human)
  Insert size (bp): 1341
  Entrez Gene: MACROD2 (a.k.a. C20orf133, C2orf133)
  Tag / fusion protein: BirA(R118G)-HA (C terminal on insert)
  Cloning method: Restriction Enzyme; 5′ cloning site EcoRI (not destroyed); 3′ cloning site BamHI (not destroyed)
  Sequencing primers: 5′ CMV fw; 3′ BGHrev
Terms and licenses: Academic/Nonprofit Terms; Industry Terms: Not Available to Industry
How to cite: pcDNA3.1-MCS-BirA(R118G)-HA-MACROD2 was a gift from Karla Feijs (Addgene plasmid # 172582 ; http://n2t.net/addgene:172582 ; RRID:Addgene_172582)
